Addgene plasmid #190044: 2016-N
Purpose: (Empty Backbone) Backbone vector for generation of BiFC plasmids
Depositing lab: Patrick Van Dijck. Depositing organization: Katholieke Universiteit Leuven. Publication: A Bimolecular Fluorescence Complementation Tool for Identification of Protein-Protein Interactions in Candida albicans. Subotic A, Swinnen E, Demuyser L, De Keersmaecker H, Mizuno H, Tournu H, Van Dijck P. G3 (Bethesda). 2017 Oct 5;7(10):3509-3520. doi: 10.1534/g3.117.300149. PubMed 28860184.
Backbone
  Vector backbone: pC2YP
  Vector type: Yeast Expression
  Promoter: Met3
  Selectable markers: cdARG4
Growth in bacteria
  Bacterial resistance: Kanamycin, 50 μg/mL
  Growth temperature: 37°C
  Growth strain: DH5alpha
  Copy number: Unknown
Terms and licenses: Academic/Nonprofit Terms; Industry Terms: Not Available to Industry
How to cite: 2016-N was a gift from Patrick Van Dijck (Addgene plasmid # 190044 ; http://n2t.net/addgene:190044 ; RRID:Addgene_190044)
