[The description below was written by a language model from this plasmid's Addgene catalogue record and pLannotate feature annotations shown in this document.]
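Description:
2016-N is an empty yeast-expression backbone, built on pC2YP, from which bimolecular fluorescence complementation (BiFC) plasmids are generated for studying protein-protein interactions in Candida albicans. In BiFC, two candidate partners are each fused to a non-fluorescent half of a fluorescent protein, and association of the partners reconstitutes fluorescence. The catalogue lists the Met3 promoter, which in yeasts is normally repressed by methionine and cysteine, giving regulatable expression of the fusion. The "N" in the name may refer to an N-terminal fragment or tagging orientation, but the record does not say so. It also does not identify the fluorescent protein fragment or the cloning site.

The 9,461 nt sequence was annotated automatically, and the table leaves large stretches unlabelled. Neither the Met3 promoter nor any fluorescent protein fragment is annotated, so they presumably lie in these gaps. In E. coli the plasmid replicates from a high-copy ColE1/pUC-type origin and is selected with kanamycin through the Tn5-derived NeoR/KanR gene. The yeast marker is an ARG4 (argininosuccinate lyase) coding sequence. It was matched to the S. cerevisiae protein by homology, while the catalogue gives it as cdARG4, and it allows selection by arginine prototrophy in arg4 auxotrophic hosts. No yeast replication origin is annotated, and the record does not say how the plasmid is maintained in Candida.

The remaining hits are cloning-vector remnants: a lac promoter/operator with CAP site, an SP6 promoter, and fragments of ccdB, lacI, Tn5 tnpA, bom, an RSF origin and BleoR. The BleoR sequence appears as two separated fragments, suggesting that gene is interrupted. The short copia promoter match is probably spurious.
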