Features (pLannotate 1.2.2; 16 found; start..end, strand, type, name):
      1..69      +  rep_origin     RSF ori (fragment): Plasmids containing the RSF 1030 origin of replication can be propagated in E. coli cells that contain additional plasmids with compatible origins.
     71..163     +  CDS            lacI (fragment): lac repressor; lacI; The lac repressor binds to the lac operator to inhibit transcription in E. coli. This inhibition can be relieved by adding lactose or isopropyl-β-D-thiogalactopyranoside (IPTG).
    176..197     +  protein_bind   CAP binding site: CAP binding activates transcription in the presence of cAMP. E. coli catabolite activator protein
    212..242     +  promoter       lac promoter: promoter for the E. coli lac operon
    250..266     +  protein_bind   lac operator: The lac repressor binds to the lac operator to inhibit transcription in E. coli. This inhibition can be relieved by adding lactose or isopropyl-β-D-thiogalactopyranoside (IPTG). lac repressor encoded by lacI
    308..326     +  promoter       SP6 promoter: promoter for bacteriophage SP6 RNA polymerase
   1458..2825    +  CDS            ARG4: ARLY_YEAST - Experimental evidence at protein level: Swiss-Prot protein existence level 1. From Saccharomyces cerevisiae (strain ATCC 204508 / S288c) (Baker's yeast).
   4693..4996    +  CDS            ccdB (fragment): CcdB, a bacterial toxin that poisons DNA gyrase; ccdB; Plasmids containing the ccdB gene cannot be propagated in standard E. coli strains.
   5044..5313    +  CDS            tnpA (fragment): TN5P_ECOLX - Also known as tnp. Experimental evidence at protein level: Swiss-Prot protein existence level 1. Mediates transposition of transposon Tn5 by a 'cut and paste' mechanism. First, the monomeric transposase binds the 19 bp inverted DNA repeats flanking the transposon. Then, dimerization of the DNA- bound transposase creates a synaptic DNA complex. After nicking of the first DNA strand, excision of the transposon proceeds through a series of intermediates. The transposase then mediates the insertion of the transposon at a new site by strand transfer. The activity of the wild- type tran
   5345..6139    +  CDS            NeoR/KanR: aminoglycoside phosphotransferase from Tn5; aph(3')-II (or nptII); confers resistance to neomycin, kanamycin, and G418 (Geneticin®)
   6160..6210    -  misc_feature   bom (fragment): basis of mobility region from pBR322
   6237..6325    +  promoter       AmpR promoter (fragment): bla
   6345..6393    +  CDS            BleoR (fragment): antibiotic-binding protein; Sh ble from Streptoalloteichus hindustanus; confers resistance to bleomycin, phleomycin, and Zeocin™
   8303..8319    +  promoter       copia promoter (fragment): strong promoter from the Drosophila transposable element copia (Sinclair et al., 1986)
   8364..8623    +  CDS            BleoR (fragment): antibiotic-binding protein; Sh ble from Streptoalloteichus hindustanus; confers resistance to bleomycin, phleomycin, and Zeocin™
   8761..9349    +  rep_origin     ori: high-copy-number ColE1/pMB1/pBR322/pUC origin of replication
>Addgene plasmid #190044 | 2016-N | addgene full sequence | sequence record 374282 | Addgene NGS Result
AGTGAGCTGATACCGCTCGCCGCAGCCGAACGACCGAGCGCAGCGAGTCAGTGAGCGAGGAAGCGGAAGA
GCGCCCAATACGCAAACCGCCTCTCCCCGCGCGTTGGCCGATTCATTAATGCAGCTGGCACGACAGGTTT
CCCGACTGGAAAGCGGGCAGTGAGCGCAACGCAATTAATGTGAGTTAGCTCACTCATTAGGCACCCCAGG
CTTTACACTTTATGCTTCCGGCTCGTATGTTGTGTGGAATTGTGAGCGGATAACAATTTCACACAGGAAA
CAGCTATGACCATGATTACGCCAAGCTATTTAGGTGACACTATAGAATACTCAAGCTATGCATCAAGCTT
GGTACCGAGCTCGGATCCACTAGTAACGGCCGCCAGTGTGCTGGAATTCGCCCTTAAGAACATTTCTGTA
CCGCAAATGTATCGACTTTTTCGATGGTGTGTTATTGTTGTTTTGTTGCGAAATATAATAGCTTCTGCTT
TATATCCTTTGTGTTGATCCTTCCCCTCCTTTCATACTTGTAAAATTACAATTGGTATTTTCAACCAATA
TTACCACACGTCATGCACTAACTCAAATGGGCAAAAAAAAGAGAGATAGGAATTACGTCATTTTATTATG
TTTTTACGTGGACTAGAAGGTTAAGATAATTTCTGGTTATTTTGTTGATAATTGAGTTTTGTTCGACCTC
CACCAATCTTTAAACTCTCGTTGAGTATTCATTTTAATGATTTTTTGAAATCAGAAGGGGTGTTTCTAAC
CCAGGATTGTTTTATTGAGAGGTTGAAACATCAATGTGTTAGTTTATTGATTTGGGTTGGTTTAATAGAA
AAATATCAGTAGGTGTTCAATAATTGTAGTTTATTTTCTTGGCTAAAATTGTTGCGAAAAATTGACAAAA
TAATAACAAAAAGTATTTTAGATGCTAAAACATAATAGTAGGAATATCTACCTGAACCATTTACATTCAA
CAACTGGCAAGAACCTTCCTAATAATTTGCAAGAGTAATCACAATTAAACCAAAATCAAAGTTTACCGTG
TATATAGTTGGACAGAAAGCTGTCACATTGGTTTAATACATAGTTGAATATGTATGCATGAAACAACAAC
AATACAATTACAGCTCATGATCCTTCAATTAATTTCAACATTCAAACAACATAACACCTTGTGTAAATGA
GGTTATGAGTACATGTGAACAACAAATCTTATGACTAAACTCGGGTCGTGTACTTTTGACGATTGAGTCA
TTTTTACCAATTAGGCAATTAATTTTTGCTAAATTTTCATTAACCGCGCTGGCCATCCCAACAAACAATA
TAAAAGCTGACAACGAAAAAAAAAAAAANAAAAACTCCAATTCTGAAAAATTTTTCTTCTTCTTCATACT
AAACAAAACAACTATAAAGATAATCAATTAATAATGTCACAACAACCTAGTGAAAATAAATTATGGGGTG
GTCGATTCACTGGCGCCACTGATCCATTAATGGATTTATACAATGCTTCATTACCTTATGATAAAGTTAT
GTATGATGCAGATTTAACTGGTACTAAAGTATATACTCAAGGATTGAACAAATTAGGATTAATTACCACT
GAAGAATTGAATCTGATTCATCAAGGTTTAGAACAAATTAGACAAGAATGGCATGATAATAAATTTATTA
TTAAAGCTGGTGATGAAGATATTCATACTGCTAATGAACGTAGATTAGGAGAAATCATTGGGAAAAACAT
TTCTGGTAAAGTTCATACTGGTAGATCCAGAAATGATCAAGTTGCTACTGATATGAGAATTTTTGTTCGT
GAATCATTACTTAATTTAAGTAAGATTTTACATCAATTCATTACAGCAATTCTTGAACGAGCTCATAAAG
AAATTGATGTATTAATGCCTGGTTATACTCATTTACAAAAAGCTCAACCTATTAGATGGGCTCATTGGTT
AAGTTCATATGCAACTTATTTCACTGAAGATTATAAACGTTTACAAGAAATCATTACTCGTGTTAATCAA
TCTCCATTAGGATCTGGTGCTTTAGCTGGTCATCCCTACGGTATTGATCGTGAATTTTTAGCTAAAGGAT
TAGGATTTGATGGTGTTATTGGGAATTCTTTAACTGCAGTTTCTGATCGTGATTTTGTTGTTGAAAGTTT
ATTTTGGAGTACATTATTTATGAATCATATTTCTCGATTTTCAGAAGATTTAATTATTTATTCTAGTGGT
GAATTTGGATTTATAAAGTTAGCTGATGCTTACTCTACTGGTTCATCATTAATGCCACAAAAGAAAAATC
CTGATTCATTAGAATTATTACGTGGGAAAAGTGGCAGAGTGTTTGGTCAGTTATCTGGGTTTTTAATGTC
AATTAAATCCATTCCATCAACCTATAATAAAGATATGCAAGAAGATAAAGAACCATTATTTGATGCATTG
ACTACCGTAGAACATTCAATTTTAATTGCTACTGGTGTGATTTCTACTTTACTGATTGATAAACAAAATA
TGGAAAAAGCTTTAACTATGGATATGTTAGCTACTGATTTAGCAGATTATTTAGTTAGAAAAGGTGTTCC
ATTTAGAGAAACTCATCATATTTCTGGTGAATGTGTTAGAAAAGCTGAAGAAGAAAAATTGTCGGGAATT
GACCAATTATCATTTGAACAATTTCAACAAATTGATTCACGTTTTGAAAAAGATGTTATGGAAACTTTTG
ATTTTGAAGCTAGTGTGGAAAGAAGAGATGCTATTGGTGGTACTGCTAAGAGCGCTGTTTTAAAACAGTT
AGAAAATTTGAAATCAATTTTAAATTAATTTATAAATAATCATATAGTATTCAATGTTTTGTTTTGTTTT
TTTTTTTTTTTTTATGGAAATGTACAAACAGTATATAATCAATTAATAGAAAGATACCCTGTATTCCATT
GTATCGCCTTTGGGATGTCTATAATACCAACTTTCAAGAATGAGAAATTAAACAACAATTTCTTTCACCA
ATCAACTCGTCTATATTCAATAAACTCATTCTGGTCTTTTCAAATATTTAATGTTATCCTGATCAAACTT
ACAAATCAAAAATGTATCAAAATCATTCATTAGTTCTTCTTCTTTTGTTATCTTTGTCACTATATTTCTC
TCCATCCAGACCAAAAATACTTCCATTGTGAAGATCGTCTGAATCATAATCAGCAACTACCTCTTCCATT
TCAGAGAATTCAGATTTTTCAAAATAGGTATCACGGGCCAAGTACACACAAGACAAACGATACGAGTGCT
GGGATATTTCTTTCAATGTATCACTAAATTCGTTGAGATTTAAAGAGAGCCCTTTGACTGCTTTCATTAC
TTTCCTCACATCATGAGCATCCACATTCAAATTTCCTGTAGCCCTTTATTCTTAGTTTTCTTTTCTTATT
CTTTTCTTCGTACATTGAAATCACAAATGGTGATATCAAACGAAGGTCACACTGACTTATGTCTAATACC
TCCAATGATGATACTGGTAACTTAACCAGGTCTACTCTTTTCAAACGATTTCTCATTAGTGTCAATTTAC
GTAGGTTCTTCAACCTTTCAAACGATGCAAATAGCTTTTGTAAGGGCGAATTCTGCAGATATCCATCACA
CTGGCGGCCGGCCGCTCGAGCATGCATCTAGAGGGCCCTTGAAGAATTGGAAGAAGTTAGTAGTTAAAAA
AACAATGGGAAAGATTTAATCTTTTTTTCTTTTTTCAAAAATTTTTAACCGCTGATGATATATTAATCTC
TCTCCACCACTCTCTTTAAACACCACAATTATTAATAATAAGATATCTCTCCTACTAGTTATTTGTTAGT
AAGTATATTGTTGATTGATTGGTTGGGTTAAAAATTTTTTTTTTCATAAAGAAAATAATGAAAGTGAGAA
AAATTTAAACCCCACATTACATACTCAACACAACACTACACACACGCATTTAACAATCATCATCAGTTGA
AATATATTTTACAAACAATTACGATTGTTTAATGAAAACTATTTCTGTTGTTATTATTATTTAACCTTTT
TTTTCTTGTTGGGTTGACCCTTTTTCTATTAACTATCTAACTACCACATAACATTTGAAGTTGAACTATT
AAACCTTAATTTGCGGCCGCAAATCTAATCTACTTTCTTCTTCTTCTACCCTATTTATTCTGAAATGGGG
GGGGGGGGGGGTGGTGGGAACTTTAGGCGTGTTAAATTTGTCACATCTGTTCTCACTTGCTTCTATTCGT
ATAATTTTAATTGTCTTGTGAGATCAATCTTGTTCTTGTTCGAGTTTTTTCTTGCTTTGATTAACTACTA
TTATTATTAGTATGCAATGCTGTTTATTACCATTTCATAACTTATATTATAACTCATTGATTTCAATACC
TGCTCAACAATGAGTCGTTATTATTACTGTGCTCTGTATTCTGTACTGCTGCACGTACGTTATGTCCATT
GAAGACAAGCAAAGAAAGACCAACATTCAATTGTATCTGCTTACCAGAGTTGTTTACCTCTGTTACCAAT
ATTTGGAAATTAATTTTTTGGTGGTGGACGTTTCTTCCTAAAACACCTAGATGTGCTAGTATAATTGCAC
AACCAGCACGCACACTGCGTCTGGCCGGTCCTGGACTACATTTTGTCTCTAACATTCGTAGCTGCACGTA
CGGCAGTTTAAGGTTTACACCTATAAAAGAGAGAGCCGTTATCGTCTGTTTGTGGATGTACAGAGTGATA
TTATTGACACGCCGGGGCGACGGATGGTGATCCCCCTGGCCAGTGCACGTCTGCTGTCAGATAAAGTCTC
CCGTGAACTTTACCCGGTGGTGCATATCGGGGATGAAAGCTGGCGCATGATGACCACCGATATGGCCAGT
GTGCCGGTCTCCGTTATCGGGGAAGAAGTGGCTGATCTCAGCCACCGCGAAAATGACATCAAAAACGCCA
TTAACCTGATGTTCTGGGGAATATAAATGTCAGGCATGAGATTATCAAAAAGGATCTTCACCTAGATCCT
TTTCACGTAGAAAGCCAGTCCGCAGAAACGGTGCTGACCCCGGATGAATGTCAGCTACTGGGCTATCTGG
ACAAGGGAAAACGCAAGCGCAAAGAGAAAGCAGGTAGCTTGCAGTGGGCTTACATGGCGATAGCTAGACT
GGGCGGTTTTATGGACAGCAAGCGAACCGGAATTGCCAGCTGGGGCGCCCTCTGGTAAGGTTGGGAAGCC
CTGCAAAGTAAACTGGATGGCTTTCTTGCCGCCAAGGATCTGATGGCGCAGGGGATCAAGCTCTGATCAA
GAGACAGGATGAGGATCGTTTCGCATGATTGAACAAGATGGATTGCACGCAGGTTCTCCGGCCGCTTGGG
TGGAGAGGCTATTCGGCTATGACTGGGCACAACAGACAATCGGCTGCTCTGATGCCGCCGTGTTCCGGCT
GTCAGCGCAGGGGCGCCCGGTTCTTTTTGTCAAGACCGACCTGTCCGGTGCCCTGAATGAACTGCAAGAC
GAGGCAGCGCGGCTATCGTGGCTGGCCACGACGGGCGTTCCTTGCGCAGCTGTGCTCGACGTTGTCACTG
AAGCGGGAAGGGACTGGCTGCTATTGGGCGAAGTGCCGGGGCAGGATCTCCTGTCATCTCACCTTGCTCC
TGCCGAGAAAGTATCCATCATGGCTGATGCAATGCGGCGGCTGCATACGCTTGATCCGGCTACCTGCCCA
TTCGACCACCAAGCGAAACATCGCATCGAGCGAGCACGTACTCGGATGGAAGCCGGTCTTGTCGATCAGG
ATGATCTGGACGAAGAGCATCAGGGGCTCGCGCCAGCCGAACTGTTCGCCAGGCTCAAGGCGAGCATGCC
CGACGGCGAGGATCTCGTCGTGACCCATGGCGATGCCTGCTTGCCGAATATCATGGTGGAAAATGGCCGC
TTTTCTGGATTCATCGACTGTGGCCGGCTGGGTGTGGCGGACCGCTATCAGGACATAGCGTTGGCTACCC
GTGATATTGCTGAAGAGCTTGGCGGCGAATGGGCTGACCGCTTCCTCGTGCTTTACGGTATCGCCGCTCC
CGATTCGCAGCGCATCGCCTTCTATCGCCTTCTTGACGAGTTCTTCTGAATTATTAACGCTTACAATTTC
CTGATGCGGTATTTTCTCCTTACGCATCTGTGCGGTATTTCACACCGCATCAGGTGGCACTTTTCGGGGA
AATGTGCGCGGAACCCCTATTTGTTTATTTTTCTAAATACATTCAAATATGTATCCGCTCATGAGACAAT
AACCCTGATAAATGCTTCAATAATAGCACGTGAGGAGGGCCACCATGGCCAAGTTGACCAGTGCCGTTCC
GGTGCTCACCGCGCGCGACGTCGTCTATTCCAAGCCTGTGGCTTTTTTTGGTGATTCACAATACATAAAT
TGGCAAATACCTCTTCTATAGACTTTAACCTTTGATGAAATGGTATGGATAAACCACTTTTGTGGTCAGG
GTATATATATTTTTATTCCAATCTGGCCTTTATAAATTCAAATTTCCAAGGGGACTCTGCTAAACCTTCT
GATATAACTATAACTCTAATAATGGCTGTAAAAAGTGTGAAAAAAAGATGATATTCACAAAAAAGATAAA
GGGGATTTCATATTGGGTATCTAGATTTAAACATCGTATTTCAACAATGAAACTAGAATCAATACGAAAT
CCAGGGCACAACTGTGTTCATTCCCTTGGGAATTATACTGAGTAATGGGAAGAATGTGCAAAAAATACCC
GTGTCTTATATAATTTCCATTTGTGTAGGGCTTAAAAGTGGACAACTTCAGGTTACGAAACCACGAAAAT
GTCTAAACGTTTGATCAAATTCGTAACTCATGGAAAATCACAGCAACAAATTAAGGATGGATATATCCGG
TACTTACAAATAAAAACACTAAAGAAGTATAAATTTTGAACTGAAATTCTATAGAAAATCTTTTTTTTTG
GGTAAAATTATGCGATTGTGGCTCATAGTAACGTAATCATACAGTTCAACAAACATCATTTTGTCAAAGG
ATTTCTAATCCTATTCTTTTTCTACTTGGCTTTTGAGTATATATATATATATATATACATCCTTTGTTCA
TCATCATGTTCGATTGAATTTTTTTCTTGGTTGTTATTAGATTGTCTACTTGAGTTTTTCTTGGTGCAAA
TTGTGGTGTTTTTCTAACAAATTTTTCAACATTTAAAGTATTTCTGGAACTTTTCTACAAGGAACGACAT
AGATCCATTAATGCGCCCCTCTAAAACAATACCCATAATGTCTTCTTAAGTATGCATCTGCTTATAAATG
TTTCTGGATTTACTTTAGTTAGAATGTCGACACGACAATGAACTATTGCTGTAGATCACGTGCGATCACT
GAATTATGAGTTTCTTTTTATTTTTCTTTTTGGGCTTTTTTTTTTGCAATTTTTTTTTTCCACCTTTGCC
AATTGCGTAGTCACATATAATGTATACAATTTTTGCAACTCTGACACTATAATTGATCCAATAATAAAGT
ATATAATAGATCATCAAGTATACGTAATCTCCCCAAAAAAAAAATTGCATAAAATAAAATCTATAAACCT
TTTTTAGATTTTTAGTTGTTCCTTTTTTCTTTCTATTCTTCAACTTCCAAGTGTTGTCACTTTCTTCCTG
TTAACTATATTTAAAAGTAAATACCCTCCCCAGAAAACTCCGGAGCTAGCGGAGGTGGAGGTTCTGGTGG
AGGTGGTTCAAGCCTAGGGACCCGGGGGCGCGCCTAAACGCGTAGTACTTAAGATCCTGAAGACGGGATC
GTTCGAAGAGTGAAATTCTGGAAATCTGGAAATCTGGTTTTGTATTCTTGTTATTCTTCTTTTTGTTATT
ACATATATAACTTGTTACTTTTTTAAAAAAATCTTTGTTTATTTTATAAATATATAAAACTAAATTTAAG
AAAAAGAGAAAAATGTTTTATTTGAGAGATTGAAATTTTACTTGAATTTAGCTTAGCTTTTATAAAGTAT
TATTATGTAAAAAAACAAAACAAATATACATTAAAAAGTTAAGACTATAAAATAGCCACCCAAGGCATTT
CTATATCTTGTTGTTGTTGTTTTCATCTTCTGTATCAGAGGAACTTATTTTATTATTTTCGTCACGGGTA
TTTTCTCTTGTTTGATGATTCATCCCATTCATTCCATCATAAAATTCTAGAAGGACCACCTTTGATTGTA
AATAGTAATAATTACCACCCTTATTTAATTATTTATTTAACTTATTTATTTATTTATTATACATATATAC
AAATCTAATAAAGTGAAAATCTCCCCCTTCACACCGGTGTGGTCCGGGACGACGTGACCCTGTTCATCAG
CGCGGTCCAGGACCAGGTGGTGCCGGACAACACCCTGGCCTGGGTGTGGGTGCGCGGCCTGGACGAGCTG
TACGCCGAGTGGTCGGAGGTCGTGTCCACGAACTTCCGGGACGCCTCCGGGCCGGCCATGACCGAGATCG
GCGAGCAGCCGTGGGGGCGGGAGTTCGCCCTGCGCGACCCGGCCGGCAACTGCGTGCACTTCGTGGCCGA
GGAGCAGGACTGACACGTGCTAAAACTTCATTTTTAATTTAAAAGGATCTAGGTGAAGATCCTTTTTGAT
AATCTCATGACCAAAATCCCTTAACGTGAGTTTTCGTTCCACTGAGCGTCAGACCCCGTAGAAAAGATCA
AAGGATCTTCTTGAGATCCTTTTTTTCTGCGCGTAATCTGCTGCTTGCAAACAAAAAAACCACCGCTACC
AGCGGTGGTTTGTTTGCCGGATCAAGAGCTACCAACTCTTTTTCCGAAGGTAACTGGCTTCAGCAGAGCG
CAGATACCAAATACTGTTCTTCTAGTGTAGCCGTAGTTAGGCCACCACTTCAAGAACTCTGTAGCACCGC
CTACATACCTCGCTCTGCTAATCCTGTTACCAGTGGCTGCTGCCAGTGGCGATAAGTCGTGTCTTACCGG
GTTGGACTCAAGACGATAGTTACCGGATAAGGCGCAGCGGTCGGGCTGAACGGGGGGTTCGTGCACACAG
CCCAGCTTGGAGCGAACGACCTACACCGAACTGAGATACCTACAGCGTGAGCTATGAGAAAGCGCCACGC
TTCCCGAAGGGAGAAAGGCGGACAGGTATCCGGTAAGCGGCAGGGTCGGAACAGGAGAGCGCACGAGGGA
GCTTCCAGGGGGAAACGCCTGGTATCTTTATAGTCCTGTCGGGTTTCGCCACCTCTGACTTGAGCGTCGA
TTTTTGTGATGCTCGTCAGGGGGGCGGAGCCTATGGAAAAACGCCAGCAACGCGGCCTTTTTACGGTTCC
TGGCCTTTTGCTGGCCTTTTGCTCACATGTTCTTTCCTGCGTTATCCCCTGATTCTGTGGATAACCGTAT
TACCGCCTTTG
